>Addgene plasmid #219110 | SFFV-SP110-Brd 146 | addgene full sequence | sequence record 450443 | Addgene NGS Result
CAGGCCAGGATTAACTGCGAATCGTTCTAGCTCCCTGCTTGCCCATACTATATGTTTTAATTTATATTTT
TTCTTTCCCCCTGGCCTTAACCGAATTTTTTCCCATCGCGATCTAATTCTCCCCCGCTTAATACTGACGC
TCTCGCACCCATCTCTCTCCTTCTAGCCTCCGCTAGTCAAAATTTTTGGCGTACTCACCAGTCGCCGCCC
CTCGCCTCTTGCCGTGCGCGCTTCAGCAAGCCGAGTCCTGCGTCGAGAGAGCTCCTCTGGTTTCCCTTTC
GCTTTCAAGTCCCTGTTCGGGCGCCACTGCTAGAGATTTTCCACACTGACTAAAAGGGTCTGAGGGATCT
CTAGTTACCAGAGTCACACAACAGACGGGCACACACTACTTGAAGCACTCAAGGCAAGCTTTATTGAGGC
TTAAGCAGTGGGTTCCCTAGTTAGCCAGAGAGCTCCCAGGCTCAGATCTGGTCTAACCAGAGAGACCCGT
TTATGTATCGAGCTAGGCACTTAAATACAATATCTCTGCAATGCGGCAATTCAGTGGTTCGTCCAATCCA
TGTCAGACCCGTCTGTTGCCTTCCTAATAAGGCACGATCGTACCACCTTACTTCCACCAATCGGCATGCA
CGGTGCTTTTTCTCTCCTTGTAAGGCATGTTGCTAACTCATCGTTACCATGTTGCAAGACTACAAGAGTA
TTGCATAAGACTACATTAAGCTTGCAGCTCCAGCTTTTGTTCCCTTTAGTGAGGGTTAATTGCGCGCTTG
GCGTAATCATGGTCATAGCTGTTTCCTGTGTGAAATTGTTATCCGCTCACAATTCCACACAACATACGAG
CCGGAAGCATAAAGTGTAAAGCCTGGGGTGCCTAATGAGTGAGCTAACTCACATTAATTGCGTTGCGCTC
ACTGCCCGCTTTCCAGTCGGGAAACCTGTCGTGCCAGCTGCATTAATGAATCGGCCAACGCGCGGGGAGA
GGCGGTTTGCGTATTGGGCGCTCTTCCGCTTCCTCGCTCACTGACTCGCTGCGCTCGGTCGTTCGGCTGC
GGCGAGCGGTATCAGCTCACTCAAAGGCGGTAATACGGTTATCCACAGAATCAGGGGATAACGCAGGAAA
GAACATGTGAGCAAAAGGCCAGCAAAAGGCCAGGAACCGTAAAAAGGCCGCGTTGCTGGCGTTTTTCCAT
AGGCTCCGCCCCCCTGACGAGCATCACAAAAATCGACGCTCAAGTCAGAGGTGGCGAAACCCGACAGGAC
TATAAAGATACCAGGCGTTTCCCCCTGGAAGCTCCCTCGTGCGCTCTCCTGTTCCGACCCTGCCGCTTAC
CGGATACCTGTCCGCCTTTCTCCCTTCGGGAAGCGTGGCGCTTTCTCATAGCTCACGCTGTAGGTATCTC
AGTTCGGTGTAGGTCGTTCGCTCCAAGCTGGGCTGTGTGCACGAACCCCCCGTTCAGCCCGACCGCTGCG
CCTTATCCGGTAACTATCGTCTTGAGTCCAACCCGGTAAGACACGACTTATCGCCACTGGCAGCAGCCAC
TGGTAACAGGATTAGCAGAGCGAGGTATGTAGGCGGTGCTACAGAGTTCTTGAAGTGGTGGCCTAACTAC
GGCTACACTAGAAGAACAGTATTTGGTATCTGCGCTCTGCTGAAGCCAGTTACCTTCGGAAAAAGAGTTG
GTAGCTCTTGATCCGGCAAACAAACCACCGCTGGTAGCGGTGGTTTTTTTGTTTGCAAGCAGCAGATTAC
GCGCAGAAAAAAAGGATCTCAAGAAGATCCTTTGATCTTTTCTACGGGGTCTGACGCTCAGTGGAACGAA
AACTCACGTTAAGGGATTTTGGTCATGAGATTATCAAAAAGGATCTTCACCTAGATCCTTTTAAATTAAA
AATGAAGTTTTAAATCAATCTAAAGTATATATGAGTAAACTTGGTCTGACAGTTACCAATGCTTAATCAG
TGAGGCACCTATCTCAGCGATCTGTCTATTTCGTTCATCCATAGTTGCCTGACTCCCCGTCGTGTAGATA
ACTACGATACGGGAGGGCTTACCATCTGGCCCCAGTGCTGCAATGATACCGCGAGACCCACGCTCACCGG
CTCCAGATTTATCAGCAATAAACCAGCCAGCCGGAAGGGCCGAGCGCAGAAGTGGTCCTGCAACTTTATC
CGCCTCCATCCAGTCTATTAATTGTTGCCGGGAAGCTAGAGTAAGTAGTTCGCCAGTTAATAGTTTGCGC
AACGTTGTTGCCATTGCTACAGGCATCGTGGTGTCACGCTCGTCGTTTGGTATGGCTTCATTCAGCTCCG
GTTCCCAACGATCAAGGCGAGTTACATGATCCCCCATGTTGTGCAAAAAAGCGGTTAGCTCCTTCGGTCC
TCCGATCGTTGTCAGAAGTAAGTTGGCCGCAGTGTTATCACTCATGGTTATGGCAGCACTGCATAATTCT
CTTACTGTCATGCCATCCGTAAGATGCTTTTCTGTGACTGGTGAGTACTCAACCAAGTCATTCTGAGAAT
AGTGTATGCGGCGACCGAGTTGCTCTTGCCCGGCGTCAATACGGGATAATACCGCGCCACATAGCAGAAC
TTTAAAAGTGCTCATCATTGGAAAACGTTCTTCGGGGCGAAAACTCTCAAGGATCTTACCGCTGTTGAGA
TCCAGTTCGATGTAACCCACTCGTGCACCCAACTGATCTTCAGCATCTTTTACTTTCACCAGCGTTTCTG
GGTGAGCAAAAACAGGAAGGCAAAATGCCGCAAAAAAGGGAATAAGGGCGACACGGAAATGTTGAATACT
CATACTCTTCCTTTTTCAATATTATTGAAGCATTTATCAGGGTTATTGTCTCATGAGCGGATACATATTT
GAATGTATTTAGAAAAATAAACAAATAGGGGTTCCGCGCACATTTCCCCGAAAAGTGCCACCTAAATTGT
AAGCGTTAATATTTTGTTAAAATTCGCGTTAAATTTTTGTTAAATCAGCTCATTTTTTAACCAATAGGCC
GAAATCGGCAAAATCCCTTATAAATCAAAAGAATAGACCGAGATAGGGT
[37 nt withheld, positions 3060-3096]
AAAGAACGTGGACTCCAACGTCAAAGG
[49 nt withheld, positions 3124-3172]
T
[91 nt withheld, positions 3174-3264]
G
[124 nt withheld, positions 3266-3389]
CCCATTCGCCATTCAGGCTGCGCAACTGTTGGGAAGGGCGATCGGTGCGGGCCTCTTCGCTATTACGCCA
GCTGGCGAAAGGGGGATGTGCTGCAAGGCGATTAAGTTGGGTAACGCCAGGGTTTTCCCAGTCACGACGT
TGTAAAACGACGGCCAGTGAGCGCGCGTAATACGACTCACTATAGGGCGAATTGGGTACGTCCCTAGGCC
TCCAAAAAAGCCTCCTCACTACTTCTGGAATAGCTCAGAGGCCGAGGCGGCCTCGGCCTCTGCATAAATA
AAAAAAATTAGTCAGCCATGGGGCGGAGAATGGGCGGAACTGGGCGGAGTTAGGGGCGGGATGGGCGGAG
TTAGGGGCGGGATAGCTAGAGCCAGACATGATAAGATACATTGATGAGTTTGGACAAACCACAACTAGAA
TGCAGTGAAAAAAATGCTTTATTTGTGAAATTTGTGATGCTATTGCTTTATTTGTAACCATTATAAGCTG
CAATAAACAAGTTCCTCTCACTCTCTGATATTCATTTCTTTGCAAGTTATAAATACTGAATAATAAGATG
ACATGAACTACTACTGCTAGAGATTTTCCACACTGACTAAAAGGGTCTGAGGGATCTCTAGTTACCAGAG
TCACACAACAGACGGGCACACACTACTTGAAGCACTCAAGGCAAGCTTTATTGAGGCTTAAGCAGTGGGT
TCCCTAGTTAGCCAGAGAGCTCCCAGGCTCAGATCTGGTCTAACCAGAGAGACCCAGTACAAGCAAAAAG
CAGATCTTGTCTTCGTTGGGAGTGAATTAGCCCTTCCAGTCCCCCCTTTTCTTTTAAAAAGTGGCTAAGA
TCTACAGCTGCCTTGTAAGTCATTGGTCTAGAAGCGCTTAAGAATATGTACATCTAGAAGGTACAGCTTG
ATATCGAATTGCAAAGGACGTCAGCTTCCCCGACAACACCACGGAATTATCAGTGCCCAGCAACCTAGCC
CCTGTCCAGCAGCGGGCAAGGCAGGCGGCGATGAGTTCTGCCGTGGCGATCGGGAGGGGGAAAGCGAAAG
TCCCAGAAAGGAGTTGACAGGTGGTGGCAATGCCCCAGCCAGTGGGGGTTGCGTCAGCAAACACAGAGCA
CACCACGCCACGTTGACGGACAACGGGCCACAACTCCTCATAAAGAGACAGCAACCAGGATTTATACAAG
GAGGAGAAAACGAAAGCCGTACGGGAAGCAATAGCATGATACAGAGGCATTAAAGCAGCATATCCACACA
GCGTAAAAGGAGCAACATAGTTAAGAATATCAGTCAATCTTTCACAAATTTTGTAATCCAGAGGTTGATT
AACAGGAACAGAGCGTAAATAACGGGAAAGTTTCTTAACATGTTTGTCTTGTGGCAATACACCTGAACTA
GTAATTACATATCCCTAAAAATGTAAATGATTGCCCCACCATTTTGTTTTATTAACATTTAAATGTATAC
CCAAATCAAGAAAAACAGAACAAATATGGGAATAAATGGCGGTAAGATGCTCGAATTCCTGCAGCCCGGG
GGATCCGACCGGTTCACTTGCTATTTAACTCTCTCTTGAGATTTATTCTTGGAGGACAGAGCAAAAGTCC
ACTCTTCAGCAGCTCTCCTAGGGTCATTCCTTCACAACGTATATTCCGTTTCCAGTTCTTTGCGTTCCTT
CCTTTTCCTTCGACTTCAAATTCATTTGGTGTTAACCAAGTTCCATCCTCATTCCGAATGCACTTCACTG
AGGATCCGTGTTTCATTTTCTTCTTATATAAAATCCCTTTCGCCTCACCACAGGTCACGGGGAGCTTAGA
ACAGTGAAAATCCACAGTGTCACTTTTGGGTTTTCCTCTTCGGTGAATATTTTTCTGAAATCTCCTTTTT
GAGCTTGAACAGATATCTTTCTCCTTTTTCTTTTCTTTCAATCTGGACTTTCGGGCACATTTAGTTCTTG
CCTTTTGGACCCTCATCATGACCTCTGAGTTCCAGGTTGAGTCGTCTTTCCTTTGAGTCACCTTATCCAC
CACTTGGAGCTTCTCTTGGATGCCATGCCCAGGTGAGGCTGCCCCTTGTGTGACCCTTCGTGGTGTACTA
GGCGTCTTCTGGGACCTCTTTCCTTCATTCATTTCTGAAGTGCCATCAATGATCTCCTCTGATCTCGACT
TTCGGGCACATTCAGTTCTCGCCTTTTGGGCCCTTGTCTCTACCGTGGAGTTACAAGTTGAGTCATCTTT
CTTTTGAGGAACCTGATCCACCCTTTTGAGCTTCTTTTGGATTCCGTGTCTAGATGAGGCTGTCCCTCCT
GGGAGGCTTTTTTTCTTATGTCTCCTTTTTGGAGTTGACCAGATACATCTTTTTCTTTTCTTTCCTTTCT
TGTCTGAAGGTGTGCTGGACACCTCCTGGGGCTCTTCTGGGTCATTTGGTTCTGGAGAATTATCTCTTAT
CTCTGGCATAGAGCCCAAGGGAGAGTGGGGCATCTCTTGAGGGTCTTCTTTATCTCTTATTTGGGGGATC
AGGTTGTCACTGGCCACTTGCACAGTGCTAGTGAGGAGGCTGGGCATCTCTTCTGAGTCTTCTTCCGCAT
TCATTTTGGATGTTAACTTGTCATTGGTCACTGAAGTGCTTCTTCCTTCCTGGATGAGTGCAGGGAGAGG
CAGGACAGGGTCAGATGGGCTGGGCGACTCACTCAGGATCTCATCGCTTTGCTGGGAGGATGTTCCAGGC
TCACTGACTCTTGGCGCACAGGGTGAACAGCTTGGTTGAGGGGGTTGTGGTGGGGGCAGCGCCAGTGGGG
TATGGAGGGAGCTTCCTTCTGCTAGGCCAGTTGGGGCTTCAAGTAGGATTGGTGTGTCTCTGCTCTGCCA
TTCATAGGAAGCACCAACACGTTTGAAGCTTCTGTAAATCGTCACCAGATTGGGATATTCACGCAGGTTA
ATTTGACTGAACAATGTCACCAGAAGAGACAGGTTAAAAGTCCTCTCCAGTTGGGTGAGAATGTTGTGCA
CCACTCTGGATACAGGGATCAAATTTCTACAGGCTTCCAGAGATTCCATGTACATTCTCTTAGTGATGAT
GGAGTTGTCTAGGAGGCCTTCAAAGAAGGGAAATGGCTTGTGTATGGCATAGGCGATCCCCAGCTTCTGG
TGCATGAAGTGCTGAAAAAGAGCCTCTTCCATGGCTCTTGTCATGGTGAACATTTCGAACCGCGGGCTAG
CGGATCCGTCGACGGTATCGATAAGCTTGATTCGACCGGCCGACTCAGTCTGTCGGAGGACTGGCGCGCC
GAGTGAGGGGTTGTGAGCTCTTTTATAGAGCTCGGGAAGCAGAAGCGCGCGAACAGAAGCGAGAAGCAGG
CTGATTGGTTAATTCAAATAAGGCGCAGGGTCATTTCAGGTCCTTGGGGGAGCCTGGAAACATCTGATGG
GTCTTAAGAAACTGCTGAGGGTTGGGCCATATCTGGGGACCATCTGTTCTTGGCCTCGGGCCGGGGCCGA
AACTGCGGTGACCATCTGTTCTTGGCCCCGGGCCGGGGCCGAAACTGCTCACCGCAGATATCCTGTTTGG
CCCAACGTTAGCTATTTTCATGTACCCGCCCTTGATCTGAACTTCTCTATTCTTGGTTTGGTATTTTTCC
ATGCCTTGCAAAATGGCGTTACTGCAGCCAGCTCGAGGCTAGTCTCGTGATCGATAAAATTTTGAATTTT
TGTAATTTGTTTTTGTAATTCTTTAGTTTGTATGTCTGTTGCTATTATGTCTACTATTCTTTCCCCTGCA
CTGTACCCCCCAATCCCCCCTTTTCTTTTAAAAGTTAACCGATACCGTCGAGATCCGTTCACTAATCGAA
TGGATCTGTCTCTGTCTCTCTCTCCACCTTCTTCTTCTATTCCTTCGGGCCTGTCGGGTCCCCTCGGGGT
TGGGAGGTGGGTCTGAAACGATAATGGTGAATATCCCTGCCTAACTCTATTCACTATAGAAAGTACAGCA
AAAACTATTCTTAAACCTACCAAGCCTCCTACTATCATTATGAATAATTTTATATACCACAGCCAATTTG
TTATGTTAAACCAATTCCACAAACTTGCCCATTTATCTAATTCCAATAATTCTTGTTCATTCTTTTCTTG
CTGGTTTTGCGATTCTTCAATTAAGGAGTGTATTAAGCTTGTGTAATTGTTAATTTCTCTGTCCCACTCC
ATCCAGGTCGTGTGATTCCAAATCTGTTCCAGAGATTTATTACTCCAACTAGCATTCCAAGGCACAGCAG
TGGTGCAAATGAGTTTTCCAGAGCAACCCCAAATCCCCAGGAGCTGTTGATCCTTTAGGTATCTTTCCAC
AGCCAGGATTCTTGCCTGGAGCTGCTTGATGCCCCAGACTGTGAGTTGCAACAGATGCTGTTGCGCCTCA
ATAGCCCTCAGCAAATTGTTCTGCTGCTGCACTATACCAGACAATAATTGTCTGGCCTGTACCGTCAGCG
TCATTGACGCTGCGCCCATAGTGCTTCCTGCTGCTCCCAAGAACCCAAGGAACAAAGCTCCTATTCCCAC
TGCTCTTTTTTCTCTCTGCACCACTCTTCTCTTTGCCTTGGTGGGTGCTACTCCTAATGGTTCAATTTTT
ACTACTTTATATTTATATAATTCACTTCTCCAATTGTCCCTCATATCTCCTCCTCCAGGTCTGAAGATCA
GCGGCCGCTTGCTGTGCGGTGGTCTTACTTTTGTTTTGCTCTTCCTCTATCTTGTCTAAAGCTTCCTTGG
TGTCTTTTATCTCTATCCTTTGATGCACACAATAGAGGGTTGCTACTGTATTATATAATGATCTAAGTTC
TTCTGATCCTGTCTGAAGGGATGGTTGTAGCTGTCCCAGTATTTGTCTACAGCCTTCTGATGTTTCTAA
Features (pLannotate 1.2.2; 28 found; start..end, strand, type, name):
    136..261     -  misc_feature   HIV-1 Ψ: packaging signal of human immunodeficiency virus type 1
    308..488     -  LTR            5' LTR (truncated): truncated 5' long terminal repeat (LTR) from HIV-1
    489..715     -  promoter       RSV promoter: Rous sarcoma virus enhancer/promoter
    743..761     -  promoter       T3 promoter: promoter for bacteriophage T3 RNA polymerase
    806..822     -  protein_bind   lac operator: The lac repressor binds to the lac operator to inhibit transcription in E. coli. This inhibition can be relieved by adding lactose or isopropyl-β-D-thiogalactopyranoside (IPTG). lac repressor encoded by lacI
    830..860     -  promoter       lac promoter: promoter for the E. coli lac operon
    875..896     -  protein_bind   CAP binding site: CAP binding activates transcription in the presence of cAMP. E. coli catabolite activator protein
    909..1001    -  CDS            lacI (fragment): lac repressor; lacI; The lac repressor binds to the lac operator to inhibit transcription in E. coli. This inhibition can be relieved by adding lactose or isopropyl-β-D-thiogalactopyranoside (IPTG).
   1184..1772    -  rep_origin     ori: high-copy-number ColE1/pMB1/pBR322/pUC origin of replication
   1943..2803    -  CDS            AmpR: β-lactamase; bla; confers resistance to ampicillin, carbenicillin, and related antibiotics
   2804..2908    -  promoter       AmpR promoter: bla
   2961..3389    -  rep_origin     f1 ori (sequence partly withheld): f1 bacteriophage origin of replication; arrow indicates direction of (+) strand synthesis
   3394..3549    -  CDS            lacZα (fragment): LacZα fragment of β-galactosidase; lacZ fragment
   3557..3575    +  promoter       T7 promoter: promoter for bacteriophage T7 RNA polymerase
   3596..3731    -  rep_origin     SV40 ori: SV40 origin of replication
   3771..3892    -  polyA_signal   SV40 poly(A) signal: SV40 polyadenylation signal
   3964..4197    -  LTR            3' LTR (ΔU3): self-inactivating 3' long terminal repeat (LTR) from HIV-1
   4199..4258    -  CDS            nef (fragment): NEF_HV1Z2 - Experimental evidence at protein level: Swiss-Prot protein existence level 1. Extracellular Nef protein targets CD4(+) T-lymphocytes for apoptosis by interacting with CXCR4 surface receptors. From Human immunodeficiency virus type 1 group M subtype D (isolate Z2/CDC-Z34) (HIV-1).
   4316..4719    -  misc_feature   WPRE: woodchuck hepatitis virus posttranscriptional regulatory element
   4851..4910    -  CDS            S (fragment): HBSAG_WHV6 - Experimental evidence at transcript level: Swiss-Prot protein existence level 2. The middle envelope protein plays an important role in the budding of the virion. It is involved in the induction of budding in a nucleocapsid independent way. In this process the majority of envelope proteins bud to form subviral lipoprotein particles of 22 nm of diameter that do not contain a nucleocapsid (By similarity). From Woodchuck hepatitis B virus (isolate w64/pWS23) (WHV).
   4910..4935    -  misc_feature   MCS (fragment): pBluescript multiple cloning site
   5003..6592    -  CDS            SP110 (fragment): SP110_HUMAN - Experimental evidence at protein level: Swiss-Prot protein existence level 1. Transcription factor. May be a nuclear hormone receptor coactivator. Enhances transcription of genes with retinoic acid response elements (RARE). From Homo sapiens (Human).
   6617..6640    -  misc_feature   MCS (fragment): pBluescript multiple cloning site
   6650..7051    -  promoter       SFFV promoter: spleen focus-forming virus long terminal repeat (LTR) promoter
   7085..7202    -  misc_feature   cPPT/CTS: central polypurine tract and central termination sequence of HIV-1
   7221..7321    -  CDS            Rev (fragment): human immunodeficiency virus 1 (HIV-1) Rev protein; rev; enhances nuclear export of unspliced and incompletely spliced viral mRNAs
   7698..7931    -  misc_feature   RRE: The Rev response element (RRE) of HIV-1 allows for Rev-dependent mRNA export from the nucleus to the cytoplasm.
   8077..152     -  CDS            HIV-1 gag (fragment) (across the origin): gag protein from human immunodeficiency virus 1; gag
