[The description below was written by a language model from this plasmid's Addgene catalogue record and pLannotate feature annotations shown in this document.]
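Description:
SFFV-SP110-Brd 146 is a third-generation-style, self-inactivating HIV-1 lentiviral transfer plasmid built on the SFFV-MCS backbone and carrying the human transcription factor SP110 together with a construct-specific DNA barcode. It is maintained in E. coli through a high-copy ColE1/pUC-type origin with ampicillin selection (AmpR). An f1 origin and remnants of a pBluescript-like cloning region (lac promoter/operator, lacZα fragment, T3 and T7 promoters) are also annotated. No mammalian selection marker or fluorescent reporter appears in the feature table.

The viral genome is transcribed from an RSV promoter fused to a truncated 5' LTR, which makes production of genomic RNA Tat-independent. Next come the Ψ packaging signal with a partial gag sequence, the RRE for Rev-dependent nuclear export, and the cPPT/CTS that aids nuclear import of the provirus. Downstream, the spleen focus-forming virus (SFFV) promoter, which is a strong promoter in haematopoietic and many other cell types, drives the SP110 coding sequence (a 1,647 bp insert cloned between Bsp119I and BstHI sites). A WPRE follows to enhance transcript stability and expression. According to the depositor, the barcode lies after the WPRE in an XbaI site, giving the layout SFFV–TF–WPRE–barcode; the barcode itself is not annotated in the feature table. The cassette ends with a ΔU3 3' LTR, which inactivates the LTR promoter after integration, and an SV40 poly(A) signal and origin lie beyond it.

The plasmid belongs to a barcoded transcription factor collection for combinatorial screening in immune cell reprogramming. The barcode's position suggests it is carried on the expressed transcript, which would let delivered factors be identified by sequencing, although the record does not describe the readout.
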