Addgene plasmid #219110: SFFV-SP110-Brd 146
Purpose: Transcription factor SP110 with a specific barcode assigned.
Depositing lab: Filipe Pereira. Depositing organization: Center for Neuroscience and Cell Biology, University of Coimbra. Publication: A combinatorial transcription factor screening platform for immune cell reprogramming. Kurochkin I, Altman AR, Caiado I, Pertiga-Cabral D, Halitzki E, Minaeva M, Zimmermannova O, Henriques-Oliveira L, Klein D, Nair M, Oliveira D, Cajal LR, Knittel R, Feick C, Ringner M, Martin M, Cirovic B, Pires CF, Rosa FF, Sitnicka E, Theis FJ, Pereira CF. Cell Syst. 2026 Jan 21;17(1):101457. doi: 10.1016/j.cels.2025.101457. Epub 2026 Jan 14. PubMed 41539305.
Backbone
  Vector backbone: SFFV-MCS
  Backbone size w/o insert (bp): 6638
  Vector type: Lentiviral
Growth in bacteria
  Bacterial resistance: Ampicillin, 100 μg/mL
  Growth temperature: 37°C
  Growth strain: NEB Stable
  Copy number: High Copy
Gene/Insert
  Gene/Insert name: SP110
  Species: H. sapiens (human)
  Insert size (bp): 1647
  Entrez Gene: SP110 (a.k.a. IFI41, IFI75, IPR1, VODI)
  Promoter: The spleen focus-forming virus (SFFV) promoter
  Cloning method: Restriction Enzyme; 5′ cloning site Bsp119I (not destroyed); 3′ cloning site BstHI (not destroyed)
Terms and licenses: Academic/Nonprofit Terms; Industry Terms: Not Available to Industry
Depositor comments: Barcode sequence cloned into XbaI restriction site. Design of plasmid is as follows: SFFV-[TF sequence]-WPRE-[Barcode sequence].
How to cite: SFFV-SP110-Brd 146 was a gift from Filipe Pereira (Addgene plasmid # 219110 ; http://n2t.net/addgene:219110 ; RRID:Addgene_219110)
