>Addgene plasmid #219110 | SFFV-SP110-Brd 146 | depositor partial sequence | sequence record 427811 | Barcode sequence
TGTACATATTCTTAAGCGCT
